>Addgene plasmid #23875 | pDONR223-ERBB4 | addgene full sequence | sequence record 242831 | Addgene NGS Result
GTTTCCCGACTGGAAAGCGGGCAGTGAGCGCAACGCAATTAATACGCGTACCGCTAGCCAGGAAGAGTTT
GTAGAAACGCAAAAAGGCCATCCGTCAGGATGGCCTTCTGCTTAGTTTGATGCCTGGCAGTTTATGGCGG
GCGTCCTGCCCGCCACCCTCCGGGCCGTTGCTTCACAACGTTCAAATCCGCTCCCGGCGGATTTGTCCTA
CTCAGGAGAGCGTTCACCGACAAACAACAGATAAAACGAAAGGCCCAGTCTTCCGACTGAGCCTTTCGTT
TTATTTGATGCCTGGCAGTTCCCTACTCTCGCGTTAACGCTAGCATGGATGTTTTCCCAGTCACGACGTT
GTAAAACGACGGCCAGTCTTAAGCTCGGGCCCCAAATAATGATTTTATTTTGACTGATAGTGACCTGTTC
GTTGCAACAAATTGATGAGCAATGCTTTTTTATAATGCCAACTTTGTACAAAAAAGTTGGCACCATGAAG
CCGGCGACAGGACTTTGGGTCTGGGTGAGCCTTCTCGTGGCGGCGGGGACCGTCCAGCCCAGCGATTCTC
AGTCAGTGTGTGCAGGAACGGAGAATAAACTGAGCTCTCTCTCTGACCTGGAACAGCAGTACCGAGCCTT
GCGCAAGTACTATGAAAACTGTGAGGTTGTCATGGGCAACCTGGAGATAACCAGCATTGAGCACAACCGG
GACCTCTCCTTCCTGCGGTCTGTTCGAGAAGTCACAGGCTACGTGTTAGTGGCTCTTAATCAGTTTCGTT
ACCTGCCTCTGGAGAATTTACGCATTATTCGTGGGACAAAACTTTATGAGGATCGATATGCCTTGGCAAT
ATTTTTAAACTACAGAAAAGATGGAAACTTTGGACTTCAAGAACTTGGATTAAAGAACTTGACAGAAATC
CTAAATGGTGGAGTCTATGTAGACCAGAACAAATTCCTTTGTTATGCAGACACCATTCATTGGCAAGATA
TTGTTCGGAACCCATGGCCTTCCAACTTGACTCTTGTGTCAACAAATGGTAGTTCAGGATGTGGACGTTG
CCATAAGTCCTGTACTGGCCGTTGCTGGGGACCCACAGAAAATCATTGCCAGACTTTGACAAGGACGGTG
TGTGCAGAACAATGTGACGGCAGATGCTACGGACCTTACGTCAGTGACTGCTGCCATCGAGAATGTGCTG
GAGGCTGCTCAGGACCTAAGGACACAGACTGCTTTGCCTGCATGAATTTCAATGACAGTGGAGCATGTGT
TACTCAGTGTCCCCAAACCTTTGTCTACAATCCAACCACCTTTCAACTGGAGCACAATTTCAATGCAAAG
TACACATATGGAGCATTCTGTGTCAAGAAATGTCCACATAACTTTGTGGTAGATTCCAGTTCTTGTGTGC
GTGCCTGCCCTAGTTCCAAGATGGAAGTAGAAGAAAATGGGATTAAAATGTGTAAACCTTGCACTGACAT
TTGCCCAAAAGCTTGTGATGGCATTGGCACAGGATCATTGATGTCAGCTCAGACTGTGGATTCCAGTAAC
ATTGACAAATTCATAAACTGTACCAAGATCAATGGGAATTTGATCTTTCTAGTCACTGGTATTCATGGGG
ACCCTTACAATGCAATTGAAGCCATAGACCCAGAGAAACTGAACGTCTTTCGGACAGTCAGAGAGATAAC
AGGTTTCCTGAACATACAGTCATGGCCACCAAACATGACTGACTTCAGTGTTTTTTCTAACCTGGTGACC
ATTGGTGGAAGAGTACTCTATAGTGGCCTGTCCTTGCTTATCCTCAAGCAACAGGGCATCACCTCTCTAC
AGTTCCAGTCCCTGAAGGAAATCAGCGCAGGAAACATCTATATTACTGACAACAGCAACCTGTGTTATTA
TCATACCATTAACTGGACAACACTCTTCAGCACAATCAACCAGAGAATAGTAATCCGGGACAACAGAAAA
GCTGAAAATTGTACTGCTGAAGGAATGGTGTGCAACCATCTGTGTTCCAGTGATGGCTGTTGGGGACCTG
GGCCAGACCAATGTCTGTCGTGTCGCCGCTTCAGTAGAGGAAGGATCTGCATAGAGTCTTGTAACCTCTA
TGATGGTGAATTTCGGGAGTTTGAGAATGGCTCCATCTGTGTGGAGTGTGACCCCCAGTGTGAGAAGATG
GAAGATGGCCTCCTCACATGCCATGGACCGGGTCCTGACAACTGTACAAAGTGCTCTCATTTTAAAGATG
GCCCAAACTGTGTGGAAAAATGTCCAGATGGCTTACAGGGGGCAAACAGTTTCATTTTCAAGTATGCTGA
TCCAGATCGGGAGTGCCACCCATGCCATCCAAACTGCACCCAAGGGTGTAACGGTCCCACTAGTCATGAC
TGCATTTACTACCCATGGACGGGCCATTCCACTTTACCACAACATGCTAGAACTCCCCTGATTGCAGCTG
GAGTAATTGGTGGGCTCTTCATTCTGGTCATTGTGGGTCTGACATTTGCTGTTTATGTTAGAAGGAAGAG
CATCAAAAAGAAAAGAGCCTTGAGAAGATTCTTGGAAACAGAGTTGGTGGAACCATTAACTCCCAGTGGC
ACAGCACCCAATCAAGCTCAACTTCGTATTTTGAAAGAAACTGAGCTGAAGAGGGTAAAAGTCCTTGGCT
CAGGTGCTTTTGGAACGGTTTATAAAGGTATTTGGGTACCTGAAGGAGAAACTGTGAAGATTCCTGTGGC
TATTAAGATTCTTAATGAGACAACTGGTCCCAAGGCAAATGTGGAGTTCATGGATGAAGCTCTGATCATG
GCAAGTATGGATCATCCACACCTAGTCCGGTTGCTGGGTGTGTGTCTGAGCCCAACCATCCAGCTGGTTA
CTCAACTTATGCCCCATGGCTGCCTGTTGGAGTATGTCCACGAGCACAAGGATAACATTGGATCACAACT
GCTGCTTAACTGGTGTGTCCAGATAGCTAAGGGAATGATGTACCTGGAAGAAAGACGACTCGTTCATCGG
GATTTGGCAGCCCGTAATGTCTTAGTGAAATCTCCAAACCATGTGAAAATCACAGATTTTGGGCTAGCCA
GACTCTTGGAAGGAGATGAAAAAGAGTACAATGCTGATGGAGGAAAGATGCCAATTAAATGGATGGCTCT
GGAGTGTATACATTACAGGAAATTCACCCATCAGAGTGACGTTTGGAGCTATGGAGTTACTATATGGGAA
CTGATGACCTTTGGAGGAAAACCCTATGATGGAATTCCAACGCGAGAAATCCCTGATTTATTAGAGAAAG
GAGAACGTTTGCCTCAGCCTCCCATCTGCACTATTGACGTTTACATGGTCATGGTCAAATGTTGGATGAT
TGATGCTGACAGTAGACCTAAATTTAAGGAACTGGCTGCTGAGTTTTCAAGGATGGCTCGAGACCCTCAA
AGATACCTAGTTATTCAGGGTGATGATCGTATGAAGCTTCCCAGTCCAAATGACAGCAAGTTCTTTCAGA
ATCTCTTGGATGAAGAGGATTTGGAAGATATGATGGATGCTGAGGAGTACTTGGTCCCTCAGGCTTTCAA
CATCCCACCTCCCATCTATACTTCCAGAGCAAGAATTGACTCGAATAGGAGTGAAATTGGACACAGCCCT
CCTCCTGCCTACACCCCCATGTCAGGAAACCAGTTTGTATACCGAGATGGAGGTTTTGCTGCTGAACAAG
GAGTGTCTGTGCCCTACAGAGCCCCAACTAGCACAATTCCAGAAGCTCCTGTGGCACAGGGTGCTACTGC
TGAGATTTTTGATGACTCCTGCTGTAATGGCACCCTACGCAAGCCAGTGGCACCCCATGTCCAAGAGGAC
AGTAGCACCCAGAGGTACAGTGCTGACCCCACCGTGTTTGCCCCAGAACGGAGCCCACGAGGAGAGCTGG
ATGAGGAAGGTTACATGACTCCTATGCGAGACAAACCCAAACAAGAATACCTGAATCCAGTGGAGGAGAA
CCCTTTTGTTTCTCGGAGAAAAAATGGAGACCTTCAAGCATTGGATAATCCCGAATATCACAATGCATCC
AATGGTCCACCCAAGGCCGAGGATGAGTATGTGAATGAGCCACTGTACCTCAACACCTTTGCCAACACCT
TGGGAAAAGCTGAGTACCTGAAGAACAACATACTGTCAATGCCAGAGAAGGCCAAGAAAGCGTTTGACAA
CCCTGACTACTGGAACCACAGCCTGCCACCTCGGAGCACCCTTCAGCACCCAGACTACCTGCAGGAGTAC
AGCACAAAATATTTTTATAAACAGAATGGGCGGATCCGGCCTATTGTGGCAGAGAATCCTGAATACCTCT
CTGAGTTCTCCCTGAAGCCAGGCACTGTGCTGCCGCCTCCACCTTACAGACACCGGAATACTGTGGTGCC
AACTTTCTTGTACAAAGTTGGCATTATAAGAAAGCATTGCTTATCAATTTGTTGCAACGAACAGGTCACT
ATCAGTCAAAATAAAATCATTATTTGCCATCCAGCTGATATCCCCTATAGTGAGTCGTATTACATGGTCA
TAGCTGTTTCCTGGCAGCTCTGGCCCGTGTCTCAAAATCTCTGATGTTACATTGCACAAGATAAAAATAT
ATCATCATGCCTCCTCTAGACCAGCCAGGACAGAAATGCCTCGACTTCGCTGCTACCCAAGGTTGCCGGG
TGACGCACACCGTGGAAACGGATGAAGGCACGAACCCAGTGGACATAAGCCTGTTCGGTTCGTAAGCTGT
AATGCAAGTAGCGTATGCGCTCACGCAACTGGTCCAGAACCTTGACCGAACGCAGCGGTGGTAACGGCGC
AGTGGCGGTTTTCATGGCTTGTTATGACTGTTTTTTTGGGGTACAGTCTATGCCTCGGGCATCCAAGCAG
CAAGCGCGTTACGCCGTGGGTCGATGTTTGATGTTATGGAGCAGCAACGATGTTACGCAGCAGGGCAGTC
GCCCTAAAACAAAGTTAAACATTATGAGGGAAGCGGTGATCGCCGAAGTATCGACTCAACTATCAGAGGT
AGTTGGCGTCATCGAGCGCCATCTCGAACCGACGTTGCTGGCCGTACATTTGTACGGCTCCGCAGTGGAT
GGCGGCCTGAAGCCACACAGTGATATTGATTTGCTGGTTACGGTGACCGTAAGGCTTGATGAAACAACGC
GGCGAGCTTTGATCAACGACCTTTTGGAAACTTCGGCTTCCCCTGGAGAGAGCGAGATTCTCCGCGCTGT
AGAAGTCACCATTGTTGTGCACGACGACATCATTCCGTGGCGTTATCCAGCTAAGCGCGAACTGCAATTT
GGAGAATGGCAGCGCAATGACATTCTTGCAGGTATCTTCGAGCCAGCCACGATCGACATTGATCTGGCTA
TCTTGCTGACAAAAGCAAGAGAACATAGCGTTGCCTTGGTAGGTCCAGCGGCGGAGGAACTCTTTGATCC
GGTTCCTGAACAGGATCTATTTGAGGCGCTAAATGAAACCTTAACGCTATGGAACTCGCCGCCCGACTGG
GCTGGCGATGAGCGAAATGTAGTGCTTACGTTGTCCCGCATTTGGTACAGCGCAGTAACCGGCAAAATCG
CGCCGAAGGATGTCGCTGCCGACTGGGCAATGGAGCGCCTGCCGGCCCAGTATCAGCCCGTCATACTTGA
AGCTAGACAGGCTTATCTTGGACAAGAAGAAGATCGCTTGGCCTCGCGCGCAGATCAGTTGGAAGAATTT
GTCCACTACGTGAAAGGCGAGATCACCAAGGTAGTCGGCAAATAACCCTCGAGCCACCCATGACCAAAAT
CCCTTAACGTGAGTTACGCGTCGTTCCACTGAGCGTCAGACCCCGTAGAAAAGATCAAAGGATCTTCTTG
AGATCCTTTTTTTCTGCGCGTAATCTGCTGCTTGCAAACAAAAAAACCACCGCTACCAGCGGTGGTTTGT
TTGCCGGATCAAGAGCTACCAACTCTTTTTCCGAAGGTAACTGGCTTCAGCAGAGCGCAGATACCAAATA
CTGTTCTTCTAGTGTAGCCGTAGTTAGGCCACCACTTCAAGAACTCTGTAGCACCGCCTACATACCTCGC
TCTGCTAATCCTGTTACCAGTGGCTGCTGCCAGTGGCGATAAGTCGTGTCTTACCGGGTTGGACTCAAGA
CGATAGTTACCGGATAAGGCGCAGCGGTCGGGCTGAACGGGGGGTTCGTGCACACAGCCCAGCTTGGAGC
GAACGACCTACACCGAACTGAGATACCTACAGCGTGAGCTATGAGAAAGCGCCACGCTTCCCGAAGGGAG
AAAGGCGGACAGGTATCCGGTAAGCGGCAGGGTCGGAACAGGAGAGCGCACGAGGGAGCTTCCAGGGGGA
AACGCCTGGTATCTTTATAGTCCTGTCGGGTTTCGCCACCTCTGACTTGAGCGTCGATTTTTGTGATGCT
CGTCAGGGGGGCGGAGCCTATGGAAAAACGCCAGCAACGCGGCCTTTTTACGGTTCCTGGCCTTTTGCTG
GCCTTTTGCTCACATGTTCTTTCCTGCGTTATCCCCTGATTCTGTGGATAACCGTATTACCGCCTTTGAG
TGAGCTGATACCGCTCGCCGCAGCCGAACGACCGAGCGCAGCGAGTCAGTGAGCGAGGAAGCGGAAGAGC
GCCCAATACGCAAACCGCCTCTCCCCGCGCGTTGGCCGATTCATTAATGCAGCTGGCACGACAG
Features (pLannotate 1.2.2; 12 found; start..end, strand, type, name):
     82..109     -  terminator     rrnB T2 terminator: transcription terminator T2 from the E. coli rrnB gene
    241..284     +  terminator     rrnB T1 terminator: Escherichia coli rrnB; transcription terminator T1 from the E. coli rrnB gene
    331..367     -  CDS            lacZα (fragment): LacZα fragment of β-galactosidase; lacZ fragment
    384..479     +  protein_bind   attL3: mutant version of attL; recombination site for the Gateway® LR reaction LR Clonase™
    485..4408    +  CDS            ERBB4: ERBB4_HUMAN - Also known as HER4. Experimental evidence at protein level: Swiss-Prot protein existence level 1. Tyrosine-protein kinase that plays an essential role as cell surface receptor for neuregulins and EGF family members and regulates development of the heart, the central nervous system and the mammary gland, gene transcription, cell proliferation, differentiation, migration and apoptosis. Required for normal cardiac muscle differentiation during embryonic development, and for postnatal cardiomyocyte proliferation. Required for normal development of the embryonic central nervous system
   4410..4505    -  protein_bind   attL3: mutant version of attL; recombination site for the Gateway® LR reaction LR Clonase™
   4524..4542    -  promoter       T7 promoter: promoter for bacteriophage T7 RNA polymerase
   4732..4755    +  promoter       Pc promoter (fragment): intI1 (promoter lies within the coding sequence); class 1 integron promoter
   4931..4987    +  CDS            GmR (fragment): gentamycin acetyltransferase; aacC1; confers resistance to gentamycin
   4994..5785    +  CDS            SmR: aminoglycoside adenylyltransferase (Murphy, 1985); aadA; confers resistance to spectinomycin and streptomycin
   5878..6466    +  rep_origin     ori: high-copy-number ColE1/pMB1/pBR322/pUC origin of replication
   6649..27      +  CDS            lacI (fragment) (across the origin): lac repressor; lacI; The lac repressor binds to the lac operator to inhibit transcription in E. coli. This inhibition can be relieved by adding lactose or isopropyl-β-D-thiogalactopyranoside (IPTG).
