[The description below was written by a language model from this plasmid's Addgene catalogue record, the feature table of its GenBank file and pLannotate feature annotations shown in this document.]
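Description:
pDONR223-ERBB4 is a Gateway entry clone built on the Invitrogen pDONR223 donor backbone, carrying the human ERBB4 (HER4) open reading frame, which encodes a receptor tyrosine kinase for neuregulins and EGF-family ligands. It is a bacterial propagation plasmid rather than an expression vector. It replicates in E. coli from a high-copy ColE1/pUC-type origin and is selected with spectinomycin through the aadA (SmR) aminoglycoside adenylyltransferase gene. That gene sits downstream of a class 1 integron Pc promoter fragment and a remnant of a gentamicin resistance gene. The annotated full sequence is 6,714 nt. This is smaller than the sum of the listed backbone and insert sizes, as expected when the donor vector's original cassette is replaced during cloning.

The roughly 3.9 kb ERBB4 coding sequence is flanked on both sides by attL-type recombination sites (both labelled attL3 by the automated annotation). These allow LR Clonase-mediated transfer of the ORF into any compatible destination vector. The rrnB T1 and T2 terminators lie upstream of the cassette and insulate it from read-through transcription. A T7 promoter lies just beyond the downstream att site, oriented back toward the insert. No mammalian promoter is present. The ORF was deliberately cloned without a stop codon, so that recombination into a destination vector supplies a C-terminal epitope tag and the stop. The depositor therefore warns against transfecting this plasmid directly and points to a set of companion lentiviral destination vectors for mammalian expression. The clone comes from a kit of ORF clones associated with a study of resistance to RAF inhibition through MAP kinase pathway reactivation. A separate 710 bp GenBank record covers only part of the plasmid and carries no feature annotation.
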