Addgene plasmid #23875: pDONR223-ERBB4
Depositing lab: William Hahn & David Root. Depositing organization: Dana-Farber Cancer Institute. Publication: COT drives resistance to RAF inhibition through MAP kinase pathway reactivation. Johannessen CM, Boehm JS, Kim SY, Thomas SR, Wardwell L, Johnson LA, Emery CM, Stransky N, Cogdill AP, Barretina J, Caponigro G, Hieronymus H, Murray RR, Salehi-Ashtiani K, Hill DE, Vidal M, Zhao JJ, Yang X, Alkan O, Kim S, Harris JL, Wilson CJ, Myer VE, Finan PM, Root DE, Roberts TM, Golub T, Flaherty KT, Dummer R, Weber BL, Sellers WR, Schlegel R, Wargo JA, Hahn WC, Garraway LA. Nature. 2010 Dec 16;468(7326):968-72. doi: 10.1038/nature09627 PubMed 21107320.
Backbone
  Vector backbone: pDONR223
  Backbone manufacturer: Invitrogen
  Backbone size w/o insert (bp): 5005
  Vector type: Gateway Donor vector
Growth in bacteria
  Bacterial resistance: Spectinomycin, 50 μg/mL
  Growth temperature: 37°C
  Growth strain: DH5alpha
  Growth instructions: Screen multiple colonies
  Copy number: High Copy
Gene/Insert
  Gene/Insert name: ERBB4 (alt name: v-erb-a erythroblastic leukemia viral oncogene homolog 4 (avian))
  Species: H. sapiens (human)
  Insert size (bp): 3927
  Entrez Gene: ERBB4 (a.k.a. ALS19, HER4, p180erbB4)
  Cloning method: Gateway Cloning
  Sequencing primers: 5′ M13pUC-fwd; 3′ M13rev
Terms and licenses: Academic/Nonprofit Terms; Industry Terms: Not Available to Industry
Depositor comments: The ORF has no Stop codon. This design enables easy recombination into a destination vector to add an epitope tag of choice and Stop codon to the ORF. Do NOT use this plasmid directly for transfections. A set of 4 custom lentiviral vectors is available ( pLX301 (http://www.addgene.org/25895/) , pLX302 (http://www.addgene.org/25896/) , pLX303 (http://www.addgene.org/25897/) , pLX304 (http://www.addgene.org/25890/) ) to be used to express these ORFs in mammalian cells. These plasmids are not included in the kit and must be ordered separately.
How to cite: pDONR223-ERBB4 was a gift from William Hahn & David Root (Addgene plasmid # 23875 ; http://n2t.net/addgene:23875 ; RRID:Addgene_23875)
