LOCUS       Exported 710 bp ds-DNA linear SYN 17-MAY-2021
DEFINITION  synthetic linear DNA
ACCESSION   .
VERSION     .
KEYWORDS    pDONR223-ERBB4
SOURCE      synthetic DNA construct
  ORGANISM  synthetic DNA construct
REFERENCE   1 (bases 1 to 710)
  AUTHORS   Johannessen CM, Boehm JS, Kim SY, Thomas SR, Wardwell L, Johnson LA,
            Emery CM, Stransky N, Cogdill AP, Barretina J, Caponigro G,
            Hieronymus H, Murray RR, Salehi-Ashtiani K, Hill DE, Vidal M, Zhao
            JJ, Yang X, Alkan O, Kim S, Harris JL, Wilson CJ, Myer VE, Finan PM,
            Root DE, Roberts TM, Golub T, Flaherty KT, Dummer R, Weber BL,
            Sellers WR, Schlegel R, Wargo JA, Hahn WC, Garraway LA
  TITLE     COT drives resistance to RAF inhibition through MAP kinase pathway
            reactivation.
  JOURNAL   Nature. 2010 Nov 24. ():.
  PUBMED    21107320
REFERENCE   2 (bases 1 to 710)
  AUTHORS   .
  TITLE     Direct Submission
  JOURNAL   Exported May 17, 2021 from SnapGene Server 1.1.58
            http://www.snapgene.com
FEATURES             Location/Qualifiers
     source          1..710
                     /organism="synthetic DNA construct"
                     /mol_type="other DNA"
ORIGIN
        1 tgttggatga ttgatgctga cagtagacct aaatttaagg aactggctgc tgagttttca
       61 aggatggctc gagaccctca aagataccta gttattcagg gtgatgatcg tatgaagctt
      121 cccagtccaa atgacagcaa gttctttcag aatctcttgg atgaagagga tttggaagat
      181 atgatggatg ctgaggagta cttggtccct caggctttca acatcccacc tcccatctat
      241 acttccagag caagaattga ctcgaatagg agtgaaattg gacacagccc tcctcctgcc
      301 tacaccccca tgtcaggaaa ccagtttgta taccgagatg gaggttttgc tgctgaacaa
      361 ggagtgtctg tgccctacag agccccaact agcacaattc cagaagctcc tgtggcacag
      421 ggtgctactg ctgagatttt tgatgactcc tgctgtaatg gcaccctacg caagccagtg
      481 gcaccccatg tccaagagga cagtagcacc cagaggtaca gtgctgaccc caccgtgttt
      541 gccccagaac ggagcccacg aggagagctg gatgaggaag gttacatgac tcctatgcga
      601 gacaaaccca aacaagaata cctgaatcca gtggaggaga acccttttgt ttctcggaga
      661 aaaaatggag accttcaagc attggataat cccgaatatc acaatgcatc
//
