>Addgene plasmid #23875 | pDONR223-ERBB4 | depositor partial sequence | sequence record 11034 | Author sequence
ATGAAGCCGGCGACAGGACTTTGGGTCTGGGTGAGCCTTCTCGTGGCGGCGGGGACCGTCCAGCCCAGCG
ATTCTCAGTCAGTGTGTGCAGGAACGGAGAATAAACTGAGCTCTCTCTCTGACCTGGAACAGCAGTACCG
AGCCTTGCGCAAGTACTATGAAAACTGTGAGGTTGTCATGGGCAACCTGGAGATAACCAGCATTGAGCAC
AACCGGGACCTCTCCTTCCTGCGGTCTGTTCGAGAAGTCACAGGCTACGTGTTAGTGGCTCTTAATCAGT
TTCGTTACCTGCCTCTGGAGAATTTACGCATTATTCGTGGGACAAAACTTTATGAGGATCGATATGCCTT
GGCAATATTTTTAAACTACAGAAAAGATGGAAACTTTGGACTTCAAGAACTTGGATTAAAGAACTTGACA
GAAATCCTAAATGGTGGAGTCTATGTAGACCAGAACAAATTCCTTTGTTATGCAGACACCATTCATTGGC
AAGATATTGTTCGGAACCCATGGCCTTCCAACTTGACTCTTGTGTCAACAAATGGTAGTTCAGGATGTGG
ACGTTGCCATAAGTCCTGTACTGGCCGTTGCTGGGGACCCACAGAAAATCATTGCCAGACTTTGACAAGG
ACGGTGTGTGCAGAACAATGTGACGGCAGATGCTACGGACCTTACGTCAGTGACTGCTGCCATCGAGAAT
GTGCTGGAGGCTGCTCAGGACCTAAGGACACAGACTGCTTTGCCTGCATGAATTTCAATGACAGTGGAGC
ATGTGTTACTCAGTGTCCCCAAACCTTTGTCTACAATCCAACCACCTTTCAACTGGAGCACAATTTCAAT
GCAAAGTACACATATGGAGCATTCTGTGTCAAGAAATGTCCACATAACTTTGTGGTAGATTCCAGTTCTT
GTGTGCGTGCCTGCCCTAGTTCCAAGATGGAAGTAGAAGAAAATGGGATTAAAATGTGTAAACCTTGCAC
TGACATTTGCCCAAAAGCTTGTGATGGCATTGGCACAGGATCATTGATGTCAGCTCAGACTGTGGATTCC
AGTAACATTGACAAATTCATAAACTGTACCAAGATCAATGGGAATTTGATCTTTCTAGTCACTGGTATTC
ATGGGGACCCTTACAATGCAATTGAAGCCATAGACCCAGAGAAACTGAACGTCTTTCGGACAGTCAGAGA
GATAACAGGTTTCCTGAACATACAGTCATGGCCACCAAACATGACTGACTTCAGTGTTTTTTCTAACCTG
GTGACCATTGGTGGAAGAGTACTCTATAGTGGCCTGTCCTTGCTTATCCTCAAGCAACAGGGCATCACCT
CTCTACAGTTCCAGTCCCTGAAGGAAATCAGCGCAGGAAACATCTATATTACTGACAACAGCAACCTGTG
TTATTATCATACCATTAACTGGACAACACTCTTCAGCACAATCAACCAGAGAATAGTAATCCGGGACAAC
AGAAAAGCTGAAAATTGTACTGCTGAAGGAATGGTGTGCAACCATCTGTGTTCCAGTGATGGCTGTTGGG
GACCTGGGCCAGACCAATGTCTGTCGTGTCGCCGCTTCAGTAGAGGAAGGATCTGCATAGAGTCTTGTAA
CCTCTATGATGGTGAATTTCGGGAGTTTGAGAATGGCTCCATCTGTGTGGAGTGTGACCCCCAGTGTGAG
AAGATGGAAGATGGCCTCCTCACATGCCATGGACCGGGTCCTGACAACTGTACAAAGTGCTCTCATTTTA
AAGATGGCCCAAACTGTGTGGAAAAATGTCCAGATGGCTTACAGGGGGCAAACAGTTTCATTTTCAAGTA
TGCTGATCCAGATCGGGAGTGCCACCCATGCCATCCAAACTGCACCCAAGGGTGTAACGGTCCCACTAGT
CATGACTGCATTTACTACCCATGGACGGGCCATTCCACTTTACCACAACATGCTAGAACTCCCCTGATTG
CAGCTGGAGTAATTGGTGGGCTCTTCATTCTGGTCATTGTGGGTCTGACATTTGCTGTTTATGTTAGAAG
GAAGAGCATCAAAAAGAAAAGAGCCTTGAGAAGATTCTTGGAAACAGAGTTGGTGGAACCATTAACTCCC
AGTGGCACAGCACCCAATCAAGCTCAACTTCGTATTTTGAAAGAAACTGAGCTGAAGAGGGTAAAAGTCC
TTGGCTCAGGTGCTTTTGGAACGGTTTATAAAGGTATTTGGGTACCTGAAGGAGAAACTGTGAAGATTCC
TGTGGCTATTAAGATTCTTAATGAGACAACTGGTCCCAAGGCAAATGTGGAGTTCATGGATGAAGCTCTG
ATCATGGCAAGTATGGATCATCCACACCTAGTCCGGTTGCTGGGTGTGTGTCTGAGCCCAACCATCCAGC
TGGTTACTCAACTTATGCCCCATGGCTGCCTGTTGGAGTATGTCCACGAGCACAAGGATAACATTGGATC
ACAACTGCTGCTTAACTGGTGTGTCCAGATAGCTAAGGGAATGATGTACCTGGAAGAAAGACGACTCGTT
CATCGGGATTTGGCAGCCCGTAATGTCTTAGTGAAATCTCCAAACCATGTGAAAATCACAGATTTTGGGC
TAGCCAGACTCTTGGAAGGAGATGAAAAAGAGTACAATGCTGATGGAGGAAAGATGCCAATTAAATGGAT
GGCTCTGGAGTGTATACATTACAGGAAATTCACCCATCAGAGTGACGTTTGGAGCTATGGAGTTACTATA
TGGGAACTGATGACCTTTGGAGGAAAACCCTATGATGGAATTCCAACGCGAGAAATCCCTGATTTATTAG
AGAAAGGAGAACGTTTGCCTCAGCCTCCCATCTGCACTATTGACGTTTACATGGTCATGGTCAAATGTTG
GATGATTGATGCTGACAGTAGACCTAAATTTAAGGAACTGGCTGCTGAGTTTTCAAGGATGGCTCGAGAC
CCTCAAAGATACCTAGTTATTCAGGGTGATGATCGTATGAAGCTTCCCAGTCCAAATGACAGCAAGTTCT
TTCAGAATCTCTTGGATGAAGAGGATTTGGAAGATATGATGGATGCTGAGGAGTACTTGGTCCCTCAGGC
TTTCAACATCCCACCTCCCATCTATACTTCCAGAGCAAGAATTGACTCGAATAGGAGTGAAATTGGACAC
AGCCCTCCTCCTGCCTACACCCCCATGTCAGGAAACCAGTTTGTATACCGAGATGGAGGTTTTGCTGCTG
AACAAGGAGTGTCTGTGCCCTACAGAGCCCCAACTAGCACAATTCCAGAAGCTCCTGTGGCACAGGGTGC
TACTGCTGAGATTTTTGATGACTCCTGCTGTAATGGCACCCTACGCAAGCCAGTGGCACCCCATGTCCAA
GAGGACAGTAGCACCCAGAGGTACAGTGCTGACCCCACCGTGTTTGCCCCAGAACGGAGCCCACGAGGAG
AGCTGGATGAGGAAGGTTACATGACTCCTATGCGAGACAAACCCAAACAAGAATACCTGAATCCAGTGGA
GGAGAACCCTTTTGTTTCTCGGAGAAAAAATGGAGACCTTCAAGCATTGGATAATCCCGAATATCACAAT
GCATCCAATGGTCCACCCAAGGCCGAGGATGAGTATGTGAATGAGCCACTGTACCTCAACACCTTTGCCA
ACACCTTGGGAAAAGCTGAGTACCTGAAGAACAACATACTGTCAATGCCAGAGAAGGCCAAGAAAGCGTT
TGACAACCCTGACTACTGGAACCACAGCCTGCCACCTCGGAGCACCCTTCAGCACCCAGACTACCTGCAG
GAGTACAGCACAAAATATTTTTATAAACAGAATGGGCGGATCCGGCCTATTGTGGCAGAGAATCCTGAAT
ACCTCTCTGAGTTCTCCCTGAAGCCAGGCACTGTGCTGCCGCCTCCACCTTACAGACACCGGAATACTGT
GGTGTAA
