>Addgene plasmid #23875 | pDONR223-ERBB4 | addgene partial sequence | sequence record 29729 | 23875 with M13pUC-fwd
CTCGGGCCCAATAATGATTTTATTTTGACTGATAGTGACCTGTTCGTTGCAACAAATTGATGAGCAATGC
TTTTTTATAATGCCAACTTTGTACAAAAAAGTTGGCACCATGAAGCCGGCGACAGGACTTTGGGTCTGGG
TGAGCCTTCTCGTGGCGGCGGGGACCGTCCAGCCCAGCGATTCTCAGTCAGTGTGTGCAGGAACGGAGAA
TAAACTGAGCTCTCTCTCTGACCTGGAACAGCAGTACCGAGCCTTGCGCAAGTACTATGAAAACTGTGAG
GTTGTCATGGGCAACCTGGAGATAACCAGCATTGAGCACAACCGGGACCTCTCCTTCCTGCGGTCTGTTC
GAGAAGTCACAGGCTACGTGTTAGTGGCTCTTAATCAGTTTCGTTACCTGCCTCTGGAGAATTTACGCAT
TATTCGTGGGACAAAACTTTATGAGGATCGATATGCCTTGGCAATATTTTTAAACTACAGAAAAGATGGA
AACTTTGGACTTCAAAGAACTTGGATTAAGAACTTGACAGAAAATCCCTAAA
